Addgene plasmid #165824: pQFAD
Purpose: QF activation domain, requires assembly with TL2-TL4 linker and TL1 DNA binding domain
Depositing lab: Koen Venken. Depositing organization: Baylor College of Medicine. Publication: Multiplexed drug-based selection and counterselection genetic manipulations in Drosophila. Matinyan N, Karkhanis MS, Gonzalez Y, Jain A, Saltzman A, Malovannaya A, Sarrion-Perdigones A, Dierick HA, Venken KJT. Cell Rep. 2021 Sep 14;36(11):109700. doi: 10.1016/j.celrep.2021.109700. PubMed 34525356.
Backbone
  Vector backbone: pUPD3
  Backbone size w/o insert (bp): 2343
  Vector type: Insect Expression
Growth in bacteria
  Bacterial resistance: Chloramphenicol, 25 μg/mL
  Growth temperature: 37°C
  Growth strain: DH10B
  Copy number: High Copy
Gene/Insert
  Gene/Insert name: QFAD
  Species: Synthetic
  Insert size (bp): 507
  Cloning method: Restriction Enzyme; 5′ cloning site Unknown (unknown if destroyed)
Terms and licenses: Academic/Nonprofit Terms; Industry Terms: Not Available to Industry
Depositor comments: CDS-TL5
How to cite: pQFAD was a gift from Koen Venken (Addgene plasmid # 165824 ; http://n2t.net/addgene:165824 ; RRID:Addgene_165824)
