[The description below was written by a language model from this plasmid's Addgene catalogue record and pLannotate feature annotations shown in this document.]
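Description:
pQFAD is a modular parts plasmid built on the pUPD3 domestication backbone, a small entry vector of the type used in GoldenBraid-style hierarchical assembly. It is catalogued as an insect expression construct. It is maintained in E. coli at high copy through a ColE1/pUC-type origin and selected with chloramphenicol via the cat gene driven by its own promoter. An f1 phage origin is also annotated. Remnants of the cloning region surround the insert: a short lacZα fragment, consistent with a blue/white screening cassette displaced by the part, and flanking T7 and SP6 promoters that sit outside the part and serve mainly as landmarks or priming sites.

The payload is a roughly 0.5 kb synthetic insert, QFAD, which the feature table identifies as a fragment of qa-1f, the Neurospora crassa transcriptional activator of the quinate utilisation genes, known in fly genetics as QF, the driver of the Q binary expression system. Only the activation domain is present, and the plasmid carries no eukaryotic promoter, terminator or DNA-binding module of its own, so it is not a functional expression unit by itself. The depositor designates it as a coding-sequence part occupying the TL5 position, and states that it must be assembled with a TL2–TL4 linker part and a TL1 DNA-binding domain part to produce a complete chimeric transactivator. The specific enzymes and cloning sites used are not recorded. The associated work concerns drug-based selection and counterselection for genetic manipulation in Drosophila, so the part is presumably a building block for custom transcriptional activators in that toolkit.
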