Features (pLannotate 1.2.2; 9 found; start..end, strand, type, name):
     19..40      -  CDS            lacZα (fragment): LacZα fragment of β-galactosidase; lacZ fragment
     43..61      +  promoter       T7 promoter: promoter for bacteriophage T7 RNA polymerase
    112..612     -  CDS            qa-1f (fragment): QA1F_NEUCR - Protein predicted: Swiss-Prot protein existence level 4. Transcription activation of genes for enzymes and proteins of quinate metabolism by binding to a 16 base-pair sequence (consensus 5'- GGRTAARYRYTTAYCC-3') in front of each Qa genes. From Neurospora crassa (strain ATCC 24698 / 74-OR23-1A / CBS 708.71 / DSM 1257 / FGSC 987).
    653..671     -  promoter       SP6 promoter: promoter for bacteriophage SP6 RNA polymerase
    818..1406    -  rep_origin     ori: high-copy-number ColE1/pMB1/pBR322/pUC origin of replication
   1521..1623    +  promoter       cat promoter: promoter of the E. coli cat gene encoding chloramphenicol acetyltransferase
   1624..2280    +  CDS            cat: CAT_ECOLX - Experimental evidence at protein level: Swiss-Prot protein existence level 1. This enzyme is an effector of chloramphenicol resistance in bacteria. From Escherichia coli. This protein is used as a marker in many commonly used cloning vectors, such as pACYC184.
   2368..2385    -  promoter       tet promoter (fragment): E. coli promoter for tetracycline efflux protein gene
   2396..2851    +  rep_origin     f1 ori (sequence partly withheld): f1 bacteriophage origin of replication; arrow indicates direction of (+) strand synthesis
>Addgene plasmid #165824 | pQFAD | addgene full sequence | sequence record 335090 | Addgene NGS Result
TAACATTGTAGAAACGCATGTAAAACGACGGCCAGTGAATTGTAATACGACTCACTATAGGGTGAATTCC
GCTTAGGACCTTAGATATTGATCTCAAGGTCTCGAAGCTTACTGCTCGTAAGTGTTGATGTCGGAGAAGT
TGCAGCCGGGAACGAAACCCAGGTTGGTCATGAACTGCGGATCGACGTCAACGGCGTCAGTGTACTCGAT
GGAAGCCAAATCGTCCACCATGGCATCGTAGTCAACGGTGGAGTATCCGAAGTTAGCCATGGGCACCAGG
TTGGAGTGGTAGGGCGGGTGGTTGGTGGTGGAGTCGACGTAGGGGGGCGGGGGACGGGGTGGAGCTCCGC
CGGGAGCCAGGGCGACGGAGGCCTCGTTGAGGTGGGTGGCTGGCGGGGGGTAAGTGGACAAGATGCCGTG
GGTATTGACGGAACCGTAGTCGTTGGTCTGGGTGATGGCGTCCAGGGCGGCGTCGGAGTTGTAGGGGGTG
GGGTTTGGGATGCCGTTGAAGCGATCGTTGACGGGGTTGATGGAGGTGGACAGCGGCTGCTCCATGACGT
GTGGCATAATCGAAGCGGTGGCGGTGGCAGTGGGTGGCAGCTCCAGCTGGCGCGAGCGAGACCACTCATC
GCCCAATCACTAGTGAATTCGTTCTATAGTGTCACCTAAATACCATAGAGCCGTTGGTCATAGCTGTTTC
CTGTCCAGGCATCATGACACGGTTATCCACAGAATCAGGGGATAACGCAGGAAAGAACATGTGAGCAAAA
GGCCAGCAAAAGGCCAGGAACCGTAAAAAGGCCGCGTTGCTGGCGTTTTTCCATAGGCTCCGCCCCCCTG
ACGAGCATCACAAAAATCGACGCTCAAGTCAGAGGTGGCGAAACCCGACAGGACTATAAAGATACCAGGC
GTTTCCCCCTGGAAGCTCCCTCGTGCGCTCTCCTGTTCCGACCCTGCCGCTTACCGGATACCTGTCCGCC
TTTCTCCCTTCGGGAAGCGTGGCGCTTTCTCATAGCTCACGCTGTAGGTATCTCAGTTCGGTGTAGGTCG
TTCGCTCCAAGCTGGGCTGTGTGCACGAACCCCCCGTTCAGCCCGACCGCTGCGCCTTATCCGGTAACTA
TCGTCTTGAGTCCAACCCGGTAAGACACGACTTATCGCCACTGGCAGCAGCCACTGGTAACAGGATTAGC
AGAGCGAGGTATGTAGGCGGTGCTACAGAGTTCTTGAAGTGGTGGCCTAACTACGGCTACACTAGAAGAA
CAGTATTTGGTATCTGCGCTCTGCTGAAGCCAGTTACCTTCGGAAAAAGAGTTGGTAGCTCTTGATCCGG
CAAACAAACCACCGCTGGTAGCGGTGGTTTTTTTGTTTGCAAGCAGCAGATTACGCGCAGAAAAAAAGGA
TCTCAAGAAGATCCTTTGATCTTTTCTACGGGGTCTGACGCTCAGTGGAACGAAAACTCACGTTAAGGGA
TTTTGGTCATGAGATTATCAAAAAGGATCTTCACCTAGATCCTTTTGTGATGATCGGCACGTAAGAGGTT
CCAACTTTCACCATAATGAAATAAGATCACTACCGGGCGTATTTTTTGAGTTATCGAGATTTTCAGGAGC
TAAGGAAGCTAAAATGGAGAAAAAAATCACTGGATATACCACCGTTGATATATCCCAATGGCATCGTAAA
GAACATTTTGAGGCATTTCAGTCAGTTGCTCAATGTACCTATAACCAGACCGTTCAGCTGGATATTACGG
CCTTTTTAAAGACCGTAAAGAAAAATAAGCACAAGTTTTATCCGGCCTTTATTCACATTCTTGCCCGCCT
GATGAATGCTCATCCGGAATTCCGTATGGCAATGAAAGACGGTGAGCTGGTGATATGGGATAGTGTTCAC
CCTTGTTACACCGTTTTCCATGAGCAAACTGAAACGTTTTCATCGCTCTGGAGTGAATACCACGACGATT
TCCGGCAGTTTCTACACATATATTCGCAAGATGTGGCGTGTTACGGTGAAAACCTGGCCTATTTCCCTAA
AGGGTTTATTGAGAATATGTTTTTCGTGTCAGCCAATCCCTGGGTGAGTTTCACCAGTTTTGATTTAAAC
GTGGCCAATATGGACAACTTCTTCGCCCCCGTTTTCACCATGGGCAAATATTATACGCAAGGCGACAAGG
TGCTGATGCCGCTGGCGATTCAGGTTCATCATGCCGTTTGTGATGGCTTCCATGTCGGCAGAATGCTTAA
TGAATTACAACAGTACTGCGATGAGTGGCAGGGCGGGGCGTAATTTTTTTAAGGCAGTTATTGGTGCCCT
TAAACGCCTGGTTGCTACGCCTGAATAAGTGATAATAAGCGGATGAATGGCAGAAATTCGATGATAAGCT
GTCAAACATGATGT
[125 nt withheld, positions 2395-2519]
C
[91 nt withheld, positions 2521-2611]
AGGGTGATGGTTCACGTAGTGGGCCAGCGCCCTGATAGACGGTTTTTCGCCCTTTGACGTTGGAGTCCAC
GTTCTTT
[37 nt withheld, positions 2689-2725]
ACCCTATCTCGGTCTATTCTTTTGATTTATAAGGGATTTTGCCGATTTCGGCCTATTGGTTAAAAAATGA
GCTGATTTAACAAAAATTTAACGCGAATTTTAACAAAATATTAACGCTTACAATTT
